>Addgene plasmid #208135 | AiP1346 - pAAV-AiE2E117m-minBGpromoter-SYFP2-WPRE3-bGHpA | addgene full sequence | sequence record 410550 | Addgene NGS Result
CCTGCAGGCAGCTGCGCGCTCGCTCGCTCACTGAGGCCGCCCGGGCGTCGGGCGACCTTTGGTCGCCCGG
CCTCAGTGAGCGAGCGAGCGCGCAGAGAGGGAGTGGCCAACTCCATCACTAGGGGTTCCTGCGGCCGCAC
GCGTTCTACAAGTGTCTCTTCGAACCAAAGGACATGCCTGCTAAAGCATATTTTATAATCTCTTAAGAGC
TGGAGTAAGCCTTAGTGTGGCAGGTCTGCGTGTCAAATAAAGGGTTTGAGATGACAGAACAGCAGCGTCC
TCTCAGAAGGTCCAGCTGAGCCCCCAGGGTGAGGGGGTGACATGCTGTGCACAGTGGCCCTCATTTGAGC
AGGAATGCCGTTCAGGTGCCTGCTGTGCCTCCCTGGTGCCAGGCCCAGCTGGCTCTCTACCATTCCAGCC
CTCCTTTGCCACATCAGTTTGTTCTTAATTCCTTCTCGGAAACTCTGCTCCTTTGCCGCACACCACGTGT
TCAGCCAGGCCCCATCTGACAGCTGGGGCCCCTGGCGCAACCCCACAGACACCCAGTGTCCCTTTCACAG
GCTCCGGTGAGCCAAGTCTACTTCCTTTACAACCCTTTTATAGGCCCTCCCATTCTGGAGCCTTGTGTGC
CATGCCAATGGCTTACACACTTGATGAAAGGACTCAGGGGCTGAGAACTTGGATCAATGAGGTCTTTATT
TTTGAACATCAGTAAACAGCACAAATCAGTTGAATGGGTGCAGCCCTGTTCGTAATTCCAATGCTTGCTG
TGGTTTCCAGCCAGCATTAGACACACAGAGAAAGTGCTCGTTAATGCTAGCTAATGAAGAATGTGGCCCT
TTTTCCCTAACTTGAACACACTCCAAGACGCTGGCCTGAAAGATCAGTGTGACACTGGAGAGGGTGAATG
GGAAAATCTTTAACCTTCCTTTTGAAACAGCCCATTGACGTGGCTCTAACCACTTTCTTTCCTCTTCTTT
TTGGTCTGCTCTCTGGCATTGCGGGATCAGCTTGACGCAAAATACAATCTTTTTTAAGACCCAGAAAATC
GTGCCAGGACCGTTTCACTAACTGAACTACAAATCGTGTAATTAGAGATGAAAAGTCCCAGGAACCTTCA
ACTTGTGCCTGTGCCTTTGTCAAAGTGGACCCCTGTCACTGTGTTTTGGGGGTTGTTCTTGTCACTCTTG
CTGTTTATTTGTGAAACCACTCACAGCTCATTCAGTGCCACCAGCAAGGGACATGGCCTCCTTGTTTCAA
CTAAAAATAGTCATTGGTGTGGTTAAAACCACAGGAAAGTAATCTTTAAAAAGATTTAAGATCTGGAGTT
GTAGCTCAAGTTGTAGCTAGCTTTGCCTAGGAGCTCGGGCTGGGCATAAAAGTCAGGGCAGAGCCATCTA
TTGCTTACATTTGCTTCTGGGATCCAGATCTTTCGAAGCTAGCGCTACCGGTCGCCACCATGGTGAGCAA
GGGCGAGGAGCTGTTCACCGGGGTGGTGCCCATCCTGGTCGAGCTGGACGGCGACGTAAACGGCCACAAG
TTCAGCGTGTCCGGCGAGGGCGAGGGCGATGCCACCTACGGCAAGCTGACCCTGAAGCTGATCTGCACCA
CCGGCAAGCTGCCCGTGCCCTGGCCCACCCTCGTGACCACCCTGGGCTACGGCGTGCAGTGCTTCGCCCG
CTACCCCGACCACATGAAGCAGCACGACTTCTTCAAGTCCGCCATGCCCGAAGGCTACGTCCAGGAGCGC
ACCATCTTCTTCAAGGACGACGGCAACTACAAGACCCGCGCCGAGGTGAAGTTCGAGGGCGACACCCTGG
TGAACCGCATCGAGCTGAAGGGCATCGACTTCAAGGAGGACGGCAACATCCTGGGGCACAAGCTGGAGTA
CAACTACAACAGCCACAACGTCTATATCACCGCCGACAAGCAGAAGAACGGCATCAAGGCCAACTTCAAG
ATCCGCCACAACATCGAGGACGGCGGCGTGCAGCTCGCCGACCACTACCAGCAGAACACCCCCATCGGCG
ACGGCCCCGTGCTGCTGCCCGACAACCACTACCTGAGCTACCAGTCCAAGCTGAGCAAAGACCCCAACGA
GAAGCGCGATCACATGGTCCTGCTGGAGTTCGTGACCGCCGCCGGGATCACTCTCGGCATGGACGAGCTG
TACAAGTAAGTCGACGGCGCGCCGCGGCCGCGAATTCGATATCATAATCAACCTCTGGATTACAAAATTT
GTGAAAGATTGACTGGTATTCTTAACTATGTTGCTCCTTTTACGCTATGTGGATACGCTGCTTTAATGCC
TTTGTATCATGCTATTGCTTCCCGTATGGCTTTCATTTTCTCCTCCTTGTATAAATCCTGGTTAGTTCTT
GCCACGGCGGAACTCATCGCCGCCTGCCTTGCCCGCTGCTGGACAGGGGCTCGGCTGTTGGGCACTGACA
ATTCCGTGGCTCGAGAGATCTTCGACTGTGCCTTCTAGTTGCCAGCCATCTGTTGTTTGCCCCTCCCCCG
TGCCTTCCTTGACCCTGGAAGGTGCCACTCCCACTGTCCTTTCCTAATAAAATGAGGAAATTGCATCGCA
TTGTCTGAGTAGGTGTCATTCTATTCTGGGGGGTGGGGTGGGGCAGGACAGCAAGGGGGAGGATTGGGAA
GACAATAGCAGGCATGAGATCTCACGTGCGGACCGAGCGGCCGCAGGAACCCCTAGTGATGGAGTTGGCC
ACTCCCTCTCTGCGCGCTCGCTCGCTCACTGAGGCCGGGCGACCAAAGGTCGCCCGACGCCCGGGCTTTG
CCCGGGCGGCCTCAGTGAGCGAGCGAGCGCGCAGCTGCCTGCAGGGGCGCCTGATGCGGTATTTTCTCCT
TACGCATCTGTGCGGTATTTCACACCGCATA
[95 nt withheld, positions 2902-2996]
T
[46 nt withheld, positions 2998-3043]
C
[141 nt withheld, positions 3045-3185]
CCTTTGACGTTGGAGTCCACGTTCTTT
[37 nt withheld, positions 3213-3249]
ACTCTATCTCGGGCTATTCTTTTGATTTATAAGGGATTTTGCCGATTTCGGTCTATTGGTTAAAAAATGA
GCTGATTTAACAAAAATTTAACGCGAATTTTAACAAAATATTAACGTTTACAATTTTATGGTGCACTCTC
AGTACAATCTGCTCTGATGCCGCATAGTTAAGCCAGCCCCGACACCCGCCAACACCCGCTGACGCGCCCT
GACGGGCTTGTCTGCTCCCGGCATCCGCTTACAGACAAGCTGTGACCGTCTCCGGGAGCTGCATGTGTCA
GAGGTTTTCACCGTCATCACCGAAACGCGCGAGACGAAAGGGCCTCGTGATACGCCTATTTTTATAGGTT
AATGTCATGATAATAATGGTTTCTTAGACGTCAGGTGGCACTTTTCGGGGAAATGTGCGCGGAACCCCTA
TTTGTTTATTTTTCTAAATACATTCAAATATGTATCCGCTCATGAGACAATAACCCTGATAAATGCTTCA
ATAATATTGAAAAAGGAAGAGTATGAGTATTCAACATTTCCGTGTCGCCCTTATTCCCTTTTTTGCGGCA
TTTTGCCTTCCTGTTTTTGCTCACCCAGAAACGCTGGTGAAAGTAAAAGATGCTGAAGATCAGTTGGGTG
CACGAGTGGGTTACATCGAACTGGATCTCAACAGCGGTAAGATCCTTGAGAGTTTTCGCCCCGAAGAACG
TTTTCCAATGATGAGCACTTTTAAAGTTCTGCTATGTGGCGCGGTATTATCCCGTATTGACGCCGGGCAA
GAGCAACTCGGTCGCCGCATACACTATTCTCAGAATGACTTGGTTGAGTACTCACCAGTCACAGAAAAGC
ATCTTACGGATGGCATGACAGTAAGAGAATTATGCAGTGCTGCCATAACCATGAGTGATAACACTGCGGC
CAACTTACTTCTGACAACGATCGGAGGACCGAAGGAGCTAACCGCTTTTTTGCACAACATGGGGGATCAT
GTAACTCGCCTTGATCGTTGGGAACCGGAGCTGAATGAAGCCATACCAAACGACGAGCGTGACACCACGA
TGCCTGTAGCAATGGCAACAACGTTGCGCAAACTATTAACTGGCGAACTACTTACTCTAGCTTCCCGGCA
ACAATTAATAGACTGGATGGAGGCGGATAAAGTTGCAGGACCACTTCTGCGCTCGGCCCTTCCGGCTGGC
TGGTTTATTGCTGATAAATCTGGAGCCGGTGAGCGTGGGTCTCGCGGTATCATTGCAGCACTGGGGCCAG
ATGGTAAGCCCTCCCGTATCGTAGTTATCTACACGACGGGGAGTCAGGCAACTATGGATGAACGAAATAG
ACAGATCGCTGAGATAGGTGCCTCACTGATTAAGCATTGGTAACTGTCAGACCAAGTTTACTCATATATA
CTTTAGATTGATTTAAAACTTCATTTTTAATTTAAAAGGATCTAGGTGAAGATCCTTTTTGATAATCTCA
TGACCAAAATCCCTTAACGTGAGTTTTCGTTCCACTGAGCGTCAGACCCCGTAGAAAAGATCAAAGGATC
TTCTTGAGATCCTTTTTTTCTGCGCGTAATCTGCTGCTTGCAAACAAAAAAACCACCGCTACCAGCGGTG
GTTTGTTTGCCGGATCAAGAGCTACCAACTCTTTTTCCGAAGGTAACTGGCTTCAGCAGAGCGCAGATAC
CAAATACTGTTCTTCTAGTGTAGCCGTAGTTAGGCCACCACTTCAAGAACTCTGTAGCACCGCCTACATA
CCTCGCTCTGCTAATCCTGTTACCAGTGGCTGCTGCCAGTGGCGATAAGTCGTGTCTTACCGGGTTGGAC
TCAAGACGATAGTTACCGGATAAGGCGCAGCGGTCGGGCTGAACGGGGGGTTCGTGCACACAGCCCAGCT
TGGAGCGAACGACCTACACCGAACTGAGATACCTACAGCGTGAGCTATGAGAAAGCGCCACGCTTCCCGA
AGGGAGAAAGGCGGACAGGTATCCGGTAAGCGGCAGGGTCGGAACAGGAGAGCGCACGAGGGAGCTTCCA
GGGGGAAACGCCTGGTATCTTTATAGTCCTGTCGGGTTTCGCCACCTCTGACTTGAGCGTCGATTTTTGT
GATGCTCGTCAGGGGGGCGGAGCCTATGGAAAAACGCCAGCAACGCGGCCTTTTTACGGTTCCTGGCCTT
TTGCTGGCCTTTTGCTCACATGT
Features (pLannotate 1.2.2; 14 found; start..end, strand, type, name):
     12..39      +  repeat_region  AAV2 ITR (fragment): inverted terminal repeat of adeno-associated virus serotype 2 inverted
     68..95      +  repeat_region  AAV2 ITR (fragment): inverted terminal repeat of adeno-associated virus serotype 2 inverted
   1460..2176    +  CDS            SYFP2: SYFP2 is a basic (constitutively fluorescent) yellow fluorescent protein published in 2006, derived from Aequorea victoria. It is reported to be a very rapidly-maturing monomer with moderate acid sensitivity.
   2216..2373    +  misc_feature   WPRE (fragment): woodchuck hepatitis virus posttranscriptional regulatory element
   2379..2459    +  misc_feature   WPRE (fragment): woodchuck hepatitis virus posttranscriptional regulatory element
   2476..2587    +  polyA_signal   bGH poly(A) signal: bovine growth hormone polyadenylation signal
   2705..2845    +  repeat_region  AAV2 ITR: inverted terminal repeat of adeno-associated virus serotype 2 inverted
   2850..2901    -  misc_feature   bom (fragment): basis of mobility region from pBR322
   2920..3375    +  rep_origin     f1 ori (sequence partly withheld): f1 bacteriophage origin of replication; arrow indicates direction of (+) strand synthesis
   3376..3425    -  misc_feature   bom (fragment): basis of mobility region from pBR322
   3527..3562    -  CDS            rop (fragment): Rop protein, which maintains plasmids at low copy number; rop
   3657..3761    +  promoter       AmpR promoter: bla
   3762..4622    +  CDS            AmpR: β-lactamase; bla; confers resistance to ampicillin, carbenicillin, and related antibiotics
   4793..5381    +  rep_origin     ori: high-copy-number ColE1/pMB1/pBR322/pUC origin of replication
