[The description below was written by a language model from this plasmid's Addgene catalogue record and pLannotate feature annotations shown in this document.]
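Description:
AiP1346 - pAAV-AiE2E117m-minBGpromoter-SYFP2-WPRE3-bGHpA is a recombinant AAV transfer plasmid from a collection of enhancer-driven AAV vectors built for genetic access to defined brain cell types. It is intended for packaging into AAV particles that directly express a yellow fluorescent reporter in astrocytes. The plasmid backbone carries a high-copy ColE1/pUC-type origin, an ampicillin resistance gene (β-lactamase) with its own promoter, and an f1 phage origin. Small remnants of the pBR322 bom and rop regions are also annotated. The full sequenced record is about 5.4 kb.

The payload lies between AAV2 inverted terminal repeats, which are the cis elements required for replication and encapsidation of the vector genome. The right ITR is annotated in full, while the left one is detected only as short fragments. This is common for these repeat-rich, structured regions in sequencing-based annotation, although the record does not show whether the left ITR is intact. According to the name and catalogue fields, the enhancer AiE2E117m sits upstream of a minimal beta-globin promoter. Neither element is picked up in the feature table, but an unannotated stretch of more than 1 kb precedes the reporter and presumably contains them. In this design the minimal promoter has little activity of its own, so cell-type specificity comes from the enhancer.

The expressed gene is SYFP2, a fast-maturing monomeric yellow fluorescent protein derived from Aequorea victoria. It is followed by WPRE3, a shortened woodchuck hepatitis virus posttranscriptional element that appears as two WPRE fragments and boosts transcript expression while saving packaging space. A bovine growth hormone polyadenylation signal ends the cassette. No recombinase dependence is involved, so the virus is used to label astrocytes directly.
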