Addgene plasmid #208135: AiP1346 - pAAV-AiE2E117m-minBGpromoter-SYFP2-WPRE3-bGHpA
Purpose: Direct-expressing SYFP2 in astrocytes AAV Virus
Depositing lab: Allen Institute for Brain Science & Bosiljka Tasic. Depositing organization: Allen Institute. Publication: A suite of enhancer AAVs and transgenic mouse lines for genetic access to cortical cell types. Ben-Simon Y, Hooper M, Narayan S, Daigle TL, Dwivedi D, Way SW, Oster A, Stafford DA, Mich JK, Taormina MJ, Martinez RA, Opitz-Araya X, Roth JR, Alexander JR, Allen S, Amster A, Arbuckle J, Ayala A, Baker PM, Bakken TE, Barcelli T, Barta S, Bendrick J, Bertagnolli D, Bielstein C, Bishwakarma P, Bowlus J, Boyer G, Brouner K, Casian B, Casper T, Chakka AB, Chakrabarty R, Chance RK, Chavan S, Clark M, Colbert K, Collman F, Daniel S, Departee M, DiValentin P, Donadio N, Dotson N, Egdorf T, Fliss T, Gabitto M, Garcia J, Gary A, Gasperini M, Gloe J, Goldy J, Gore BB, Graybuck L, Greisman N, Haeseleer F, Halterman C, Haradon Z, Hastings SD, Helback O, Ho W, Hockemeyer D, Huang C, Huff S, Hunker A, Johansen N, Jones D, Juneau Z, Kalmbach B, Kannan M, Khem S, Kussick E, Kutsal R, Larsen R, Lee C, Lee AY, Leibly M, Lenz GH, Li S, Liang E, Lusk N, Madigan Z, Malloy J, Malone J, McCue R, Melchor J, Mollenkopf T, Moosman S, Morin E, Newman D, Ng L, Ngo K, Omstead V, Otto S, Oyama A, Pena N, Pham T, Phillips E, Pom CA, Potekhina L, Ransford S, Ray PL, Rette D, Reynoldson C, Rimorin C, Rocha D, Ruiz A, Sanchez REA, Sawyer L, Sedeno-Cortes A, Sevigny JP, Shapovalova N, Shepard N, Shulga L, Sigler AR, Siverts L, Soliman S, Somasundaram S, Staats B, Stewart K, Szelenyi E, Tieu M, Trader C, Tran A, van Velthoven CTJ, Walker M, Wang Y, Weed N, Wirthlin M, Wood T, Wynalda B, Yao Z, Zhou T, Ariza J, Dee N, Reding M, Ronellenfitch K, Mufti S, Sunkin SM, Smith KA, Esposito L, Waters J, Thyagarajan B, Yao S, Lein ES, Zeng H, Levi BP, Ngai J, Ting JT, Tasic B. Cell. 2025 May 16:S0092-8674(25)00513-6. doi: 10.1016/j.cell.2025.05.002. PubMed 40403729.
Backbone
  Vector backbone: rAAV
  Backbone manufacturer: Allen Institute for Brain Science
  Vector type: AAV
Growth in bacteria
  Bacterial resistance: Ampicillin, 100 μg/mL
  Growth temperature: 37°C
  Growth strain: NEB Stable
  Copy number: High Copy
Gene/Insert
  Gene/Insert name: SYFP2
  Species: Synthetic
  Insert size (bp): 720
  Mutation: NA
  Promoter: Beta Globin minimal promoter
  Cloning method: Restriction Enzyme; 5′ cloning site Unknown (unknown if destroyed)
Terms and licenses: Academic/Nonprofit Terms; Industry Terms: Not Available to Industry
Depositor comments: Funded by the Brain Initiative. Please visit https://doi.org/10.1101/2023.09.20.558718 for bioRxiv preprint.
How to cite: AiP1346 - pAAV-AiE2E117m-minBGpromoter-SYFP2-WPRE3-bGHpA was a gift from Allen Institute for Brain Science & Bosiljka Tasic (Addgene plasmid # 208135 ; http://n2t.net/addgene:208135 ; RRID:Addgene_208135)
